Addgene plasmid #251550: ABEx3_WT_GFP (ABE8e_M151E_nCas9_WT)
Purpose: Mammalian expression plasmid encoding an nCas9-WT adenine base editor (ABE8e) carrying the M151E mutation in the deaminase domain
Depositing lab: George Church. Depositing organization: Harvard Medical School. Publication: Engineered base editors with reduced bystander editing through directed evolution. Perrotta RM, Vinke S, Ferreira R, Moret M, Mahas A, Chiappino-Pepe A, Riedmayr LM, Mehra AT, Lehmann LS, Church GM. Nat Biotechnol. 2025 Dec 18. doi: 10.1038/s41587-025-02937-w. PubMed 41413244.
Backbone
  Vector backbone: pCMV
  Vector type: Mammalian Expression, CRISPR
Growth in bacteria
  Bacterial resistance: Ampicillin, 100 μg/mL
  Growth temperature: 37°C
  Growth strain: DH5alpha
  Copy number: High Copy
Gene/Insert
  Gene/Insert name: ecTadA(8e)_M151E-nCas9_WT
  Species: Synthetic
  Mutation: ABEx3 M151E
  Cloning method: Gibson Cloning
Terms and licenses: Academic/Nonprofit Terms; Industry Terms: Not Available to Industry
How to cite: ABEx3_WT_GFP (ABE8e_M151E_nCas9_WT) was a gift from George Church (Addgene plasmid # 251550 ; http://n2t.net/addgene:251550 ; RRID:Addgene_251550)
