[The description below was written by a language model from this plasmid's Addgene catalogue record and pLannotate feature annotations shown in this document.]
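Description:
ABEx3_WT_GFP (ABE8e_M151E_nCas9_WT) is a roughly 9 kb mammalian expression plasmid on a pCMV backbone that encodes an adenine base editor for CRISPR-directed A-to-G editing. It is maintained in E. coli through a high-copy ColE1/pUC-type origin and selected with ampicillin via the β-lactamase gene and its native promoter. The backbone also carries cloning-vector remnants with no evident role in mammalian expression: a lacI fragment, CAP site, lac promoter and operator, and short fragments of a multiple cloning site, an SV40 promoter and the pBR322 bom region.

The payload is a single transcription unit driven by the human CMV immediate early enhancer and promoter and terminated by the bovine growth hormone polyadenylation signal. A T7 promoter lies just upstream of the coding region and could support in vitro transcription. The open reading frame begins with an evolved E. coli TadA deaminase domain, the 8e variant, carrying the additional M151E substitution that defines the ABEx3 editor. This is followed by Streptococcus pyogenes Cas9 in nickase form. The annotation tool splits Cas9 into N- and C-terminal portions, and the N-terminal part carries D10A; "WT" in the name appears to refer to the unmodified Cas9 variant. An EGFP coding sequence sits downstream of Cas9 within the same unit, presumably to mark transfected cells, but the table does not annotate the element linking the two, nor any nuclear localisation signals.

No guide RNA cassette is annotated, so a guide would have to be supplied separately. The associated work concerns base editors evolved for reduced bystander editing, which suggests the plasmid is used to test this variant in mammalian cells.
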