Features (pLannotate 1.2.2; 18 found; start..end, strand, type, name):
      1..589     +  rep_origin     ori: high-copy-number ColE1/pMB1/pBR322/pUC origin of replication
    772..864     +  CDS            lacI (fragment): lac repressor; lacI; The lac repressor binds to the lac operator to inhibit transcription in E. coli. This inhibition can be relieved by adding lactose or isopropyl-β-D-thiogalactopyranoside (IPTG).
    877..898     +  protein_bind   CAP binding site: CAP binding activates transcription in the presence of cAMP. E. coli catabolite activator protein
    913..943     +  promoter       lac promoter: promoter for the E. coli lac operon
    951..967     +  protein_bind   lac operator: The lac repressor binds to the lac operator to inhibit transcription in E. coli. This inhibition can be relieved by adding lactose or isopropyl-β-D-thiogalactopyranoside (IPTG). lac repressor encoded by lacI
   1016..1032    -  misc_feature   MCS (fragment): pBluescript multiple cloning site
   1037..1058    -  promoter       SV40 promoter (fragment): SV40 enhancer and early promoter
   1062..1286    -  polyA_signal   bGH poly(A) signal: bovine growth hormone polyadenylation signal
   1374..2090    -  CDS            EGFP: EGFP is a basic (constitutively fluorescent) green fluorescent protein published in 1996, derived from Aequorea victoria. It is reported to be a rapidly-maturing weak dimer with moderate acid sensitivity.
   2224..4718    -  CDS            Cas9(C) (fragment): C-terminal portion of Streptococcus pyogenes Cas9 (Zetsche et al., 2015)
   4719..6320    -  CDS            dCas9(N): N-terminal portion of catalytically inactive Streptococcus pyogenes dCas9 carrying the D10A mutation (Zetsche et al., 2015)
   6423..6914    -  CDS            tadA: TADA_ECOLI - Also known as yfhC. Experimental evidence at protein level: Swiss-Prot protein existence level 1. Catalyzes the deamination of adenosine to inosine at the wobble position 34 of tRNA(Arg2). Essential for cell viability. From Escherichia coli (strain K12).
   6985..7003    -  promoter       T7 promoter: promoter for bacteriophage T7 RNA polymerase
   7045..7248    -  promoter       CMV promoter: human cytomegalovirus (CMV) immediate early promoter
   7249..7628    -  enhancer       CMV enhancer: human cytomegalovirus immediate early enhancer
   7783..7827    +  misc_feature   bom (fragment): basis of mobility region from pBR322
   7898..8002    +  promoter       AmpR promoter: bla
   8003..8863    +  CDS            AmpR: β-lactamase; bla; confers resistance to ampicillin, carbenicillin, and related antibiotics
>Addgene plasmid #251550 | ABEx3_WT_GFP (ABE8e_M151E_nCas9_WT) | addgene full sequence | sequence record 498925 | Addgene NGS Result
TTGAGATCCTTTTTTTCTGCGCGTAATCTGCTGCTTGCAAACAAAAAAACCACCGCTACCAGCGGTGGTT
TGTTTGCCGGATCAAGAGCTACCAACTCTTTTTCCGAAGGTAACTGGCTTCAGCAGAGCGCAGATACCAA
ATACTGTTCTTCTAGTGTAGCCGTAGTTAGGCCACCACTTCAAGAACTCTGTAGCACCGCCTACATACCT
CGCTCTGCTAATCCTGTTACCAGTGGCTGCTGCCAGTGGCGATAAGTCGTGTCTTACCGGGTTGGACTCA
AGACGATAGTTACCGGATAAGGCGCAGCGGTCGGGCTGAACGGGGGGTTCGTGCACACAGCCCAGCTTGG
AGCGAACGACCTACACCGAACTGAGATACCTACAGCGTGAGCTATGAGAAAGCGCCACGCTTCCCGAAGG
GAGAAAGGCGGACAGGTATCCGGTAAGCGGCAGGGTCGGAACAGGAGAGCGCACGAGGGAGCTTCCAGGG
GGAAACGCCTGGTATCTTTATAGTCCTGTCGGGTTTCGCCACCTCTGACTTGAGCGTCGATTTTTGTGAT
GCTCGTCAGGGGGGCGGAGCCTATGGAAAAACGCCAGCAACGCGGCCTTTTTACGGTTCCTGGCCTTTTG
CTGGCCTTTTGCTCACATGTTCTTTCCTGCGTTATCCCCTGATTCTGTGGATAACCGTATTACCGCCTTT
GAGTGAGCTGATACCGCTCGCCGCAGCCGAACGACCGAGCGCAGCGAGTCAGTGAGCGAGGAAGCGGAAG
AGCGCCCAATACGCAAACCGCCTCTCCCCGCGCGTTGGCCGATTCATTAATGCAGCTGGCACGACAGGTT
TCCCGACTGGAAAGCGGGCAGTGAGCGCAACGCAATTAATGTGAGTTAGCTCACTCATTAGGCACCCTAG
GCTTTACACTTTATGCTTCCGGCTCGTATGTTGTGTGGAATTGTGAGCGGATAACAATTTCACACAGGAA
ACAGCTATGACCATGATTACGCCAAGCTCTAGCTAGAGGTCGACGGTATCGAGCCCCAGCTGGTTCTTTC
CGCCTCAGAAGCCATAGAGCCCACCGCATCCCCAGCATGCCTGCTATTGTCTTCCCAATCCTCCCCCTTG
CTGTCCTGCCCCACCCCACCCCCCAGAATAGAATGACACCTACTCAGACAATGCGATGCAATTTCCTCAT
TTTATTAGGAAAGGACAGTGGGAGTGGCACCTTCCAGGGTCAAGGAAGGCACGGGGGAGGGGCAAACAAC
AGATGGCTGGCAACTAGAAGGCACAGTCGAGGCTGATCAGCGGGTTTAAACTCAATGGTGATGGTGATGA
TGACCGGTTAGACTTTCCTCTTCTTCTTGGGAGAACCACCAGACTTGTACAGCTCGTCCATGCCGAGAGT
GATCCCGGCGGCGGTCACGAACTCCAGCAGGACCATGTGATCGCGCTTCTCGTTGGGGTCTTTGCTCAGG
GCGGACTGGGTGCTCAGGTAGTGGTTGTCGGGCAGCAGCACGGGGCCGTCGCCGATGGGGGTGTTCTGCT
GGTAGTGGTCGGCGAGCTGCACGCTGCCGTCCTCGATGTTGTGGCGGATCTTGAAGTTCACCTTGATGCC
GTTCTTCTGCTTGTCGGCCATGATATAGACGTTGTGGCTGTTGTAGTTGTACTCCAGCTTGTGCCCCAGG
ATGTTGCCGTCCTCCTTGAAGTCGATGCCCTTCAGCTCGATGCGGTTCACCAGGGTGTCGCCCTCGAACT
TCACCTCGGCGCGGGTCTTGTAGTTGCCGTCGTCCTTGAAGAAGATGGTGCGCTCCTGGACGTAGCCTTC
GGGCATGGCGGACTTGAAGAAGTCGTGCTGCTTCATGTGGTCGGGGTAGCGGCTGAAGCACTGCACTCCA
TAGGTCAGGGTGGTCACGAGGGTGGGCCAGGGCACGGGCAGCTTGCCGGTGGTGCAGATGAACTTCAGGG
TCAGCTTGCCGTAGGTGGCATCGCCCTCGCCCTCGCCGGACACGCTGAACTTGTGGCCGTTTACGTCGCC
GTCCAGCTCGACCAGGATGGGCACCACCCCGGTGAACAGCTCCTCGCCCTTGCTCACCATAGGTCCAGGG
TTCTCCTCCACGTCTCCAGCCTGCTTCAGCAGGCTGAAGTTAGTAGCTCCGCTTCCGACTTTCCTCTTCT
TCTTGGGCTCGAATTCGCTGCCGTCGGCGGTTCTTTTTGAGCCGCCAGAGTCACCTCCCAGCTGAGACAG
GTCGATCCGTGTCTCGTACAGGCCGGTGATGCTCTGGTGGATCAGGGTGGCGTCCAGCACCTCTTTGGTG
CTGGTGTACCTCTTCCGGTCGATGGTGGTGTCAAAGTACTTGAAGGCGGCAGGGGCTCCCAGATTGGTCA
GGGTAAACAGGTGGATGATATTCTCGGCCTGCTCTCTGATGGGCTTATCCCGGTGCTTGTTGTAGGCGGA
CAGCACTTTGTCCAGATTAGCGTCGGCCAGGATCACTCTCTTGGAGAACTCGCTGATCTGCTCGATGATC
TCGTCCAGGTAGTGCTTGTGCTGTTCCACAAACAGCTGTTTCTGCTCATTATCCTCGGGGGAGCCCTTCA
GCTTCTCATAGTGGCTGGCCAGGTACAGGAAGTTCACATATTTGGAGGGCAGGGCCAGTTCGTTTCCCTT
CTGCAGTTCGCCGGCAGAGGCCAGCATTCTCTTCCGGCCGTTTTCCAGCTCGAACAGGGAGTACTTAGGC
AGCTTGATGATCAGGTCCTTTTTCACTTCTTTGTAGCCCTTGGCTTCCAGAAAGTCGATGGGATTCTTCT
CGAAGCTGCTTCTTTCCATGATGGTGATCCCCAGCAGCTCTTTCACACTCTTCAGTTTCTTGGACTTGCC
CTTTTCCACTTTGGCCACCACCAGCACAGAATAGGCCACGGTGGGGCTGTCGAAGCCGCCGTACTTCTTA
GGGTCCCAGTCCTTCTTTCTGGCGATCAGCTTATCGCTGTTCCTCTTGGGCAGGATAGACTCTTTGCTGA
AGCCGCCTGTCTGCACCTCGGTCTTTTTCACGATATTCACTTGGGGCATGCTCAGCACTTTCCGCACGGT
GGCAAAATCCCGGCCCTTATCCCACACGATCTCCCCGGTTTCGCCGTTTGTCTCGATCAGAGGCCGCTTC
CGGATCTCGCCGTTGGCCAGGGTAATCTCGGTCTTGAAAAAGTTCATGATGTTGCTGTAGAAGAAGTACT
TGGCGGTAGCCTTGCCGATTTCCTGCTCGCTCTTGGCGATCATCTTCCGCACGTCGTACACCTTGTAGTC
GCCGTACACGAACTCGCTTTCCAGCTTAGGGTACTTTTTGATCAGGGCGGTTCCCACGACGGCGTTCAGG
TAGGCGTCGTGGGCGTGGTGGTAGTTGTTGATCTCGCGCACTTTGTAAAACTGGAAATCCTTCCGGAAAT
CGGACACCAGCTTGGACTTCAGGGTGATCACTTTCACTTCCCGGATCAGCTTGTCATTCTCGTCGTACTT
AGTGTTCATCCGGGAGTCCAGGATCTGTGCCACGTGCTTTGTGATCTGCCGGGTTTCCACCAGCTGTCTC
TTGATGAAGCCGGCCTTATCCAGTTCGCTCAGGCCGCCTCTCTCGGCCTTGGTCAGATTGTCGAACTTTC
TCTGGGTAATCAGCTTGGCGTTCAGCAGCTGCCGCCAGTAGTTCTTCATCTTCTTCACGACCTCTTCGGA
GGGCACGTTGTCGCTCTTGCCCCGGTTCTTGTCGCTTCTGGTCAGCACCTTGTTGTCGATGGAGTCGTCC
TTCAGAAAGCTCTGAGGCACGATATGGTCCACATCGTAGTCGGACAGCCGGTTGATGTCCAGTTCCTGGT
CCACGTACATATCCCGCCCATTCTGCAGGTAGTACAGGTACAGCTTCTCGTTCTGCAGCTGGGTGTTTTC
CACGGGGTGTTCTTTCAGGATCTGGCTGCCCAGCTCTTTGATGCCCTCTTCGATCCGCTTCATTCTCTCG
CGGCTGTTCTTCTGTCCCTTCTGGGTGGTCTGGTTCTCTCTGGCCATTTCGATCACGATGTTCTCGGGCT
TGTGCCGGCCCATCACTTTCACGAGCTCGTCCACCACCTTCACTGTCTGCAGGATGCCCTTCTTAATGGC
GGGGCTGCCGGCCAGATTGGCAATGTGCTCGTGCAGGCTATCGCCCTGGCCGGACACCTGGGCTTTCTGG
ATGTCCTCTTTAAAGGTCAGGCTGTCGTCGTGGATCAGCTGCATGAAGTTTCTGTTGGCGAAGCCGTCGG
ACTTCAGGAAATCCAGGATTGTCTTGCCGGACTGCTTGTCCCGGATGCCGTTGATCAGCTTCCGGCTCAG
CCTGCCCCAGCCGGTGTATCTCCGCCGCTTCAGCTGCTTCATCACTTTGTCGTCGAACAGGTGGGCATAG
GTTTTCAGCCGTTCCTCGATCATCTCTCTGTCCTCAAACAGTGTCAGGGTCAGCACGATATCTTCCAGAA
TGTCCTCGTTTTCCTCATTGTCCAGGAAGTCCTTGTCCTTGATAATTTTCAGCAGATCGTGGTATGTGCC
CAGGGAGGCGTTGAACCGATCTTCCACGCCGGAGATTTCCACGGAGTCGAAGCACTCGATTTTCTTGAAG
TAGTCCTCTTTCAGCTGCTTCACGGTCACTTTCCGGTTGGTCTTGAACAGCAGGTCCACGATGGCCTTTT
TCTGCTCGCCGCTCAGGAAGGCGGGCTTTCTCATTCCCTCGGTCACGTATTTCACTTTGGTCAGCTCGTT
ATACACGGTGAAGTACTCGTACAGCAGGCTGTGCTTGGGCAGCACCTTCTCGTTGGGCAGGTTCTTATCG
AAGTTGGTCATCCGCTCGATGAAGCTCTGGGCGGAAGCGCCCTTGTCCACCACTTCCTCGAAGTTCCAGG
GGGTGATGGTTTCCTCGCTCTTTCTGGTCATCCAGGCGAATCTGCTGTTTCCCCTGGCCAGAGGGCCCAC
GTAGTAGGGGATGCGGAAGGTCAGGATCTTCTCGATCTTTTCCCGGTTGTCCTTCAGGAATGGGTAAAAA
TCTTCCTGCCGCCGCAGAATGGCGTGCAGCTCTCCCAGGTGGATCTGGTGGGGGATGCTGCCGTTGTCGA
AGGTCCGCTGCTTCCGCAGCAGGTCCTCTCTGTTCAGCTTCACGAGCAGTTCCTCGGTGCCGTCCATCTT
TTCCAGGATGGGCTTGATGAACTTGTAGAACTCTTCCTGGCTGGCTCCGCCGTCAATGTAGCCGGCGTAG
CCGTTCTTGCTCTGGTCGAAGAAAATCTCTTTGTACTTCTCAGGCAGCTGCTGCCGCACGAGAGCTTTCA
GCAGGGTCAGGTCCTGGTGGTGCTCGTCGTATCTCTTGATCATAGAGGCGCTCAGGGGGGCCTTGGTGAT
CTCGGTGTTCACTCTCAGGATGTCGCTCAGCAGGATGGCGTCGGACAGGTTCTTGGCGGCCAGAAACAGG
TCGGCGTACTGGTCGCCGATCTGGGCCAGCAGGTTGTCCAGGTCGTCGTCGTAGGTGTCCTTGCTCAGCT
GCAGTTTGGCATCCTCGGCCAGGTCGAAGTTGCTCTTGAAGTTGGGGGTCAGGCCCAGGCTCAGGGCAAT
CAGGTTTCCGAACAGGCCATTCTTCTTCTCGCCGGGCAGCTGGGCGATCAGATTTTCCAGCCGTCTGCTC
TTGCTCAGTCTGGCAGACAGGATGGCCTTGGCGTCCACGCCGCTGGCGTTGATGGGGTTTTCCTCGAACA
GCTGGTTGTAGGTCTGCACCAGCTGGATGAACAGCTTGTCCACGTCGCTGTTGTCGGGGTTCAGGTCGCC
CTCGATCAGGAAGTGGCCCCGGAACTTGATCATGTGGGCCAGGGCCAGATAGATCAGCCGCAGGTCGGCC
TTGTCGGTGCTGTCCACCAGTTTCTTTCTCAGGTGGTAGATGGTGGGGTACTTCTCGTGGTAGGCCACCT
CGTCCACGATGTTGCCGAAGATGGGGTGCCGCTCGTGCTTCTTATCCTCTTCCACCAGGAAGGACTCTTC
CAGTCTGTGGAAGAAGCTGTCGTCCACCTTGGCCATCTCGTTGCTGAAGATCTCTTGCAGATAGCAGATC
CGGTTCTTCCGTCTGGTGTATCTTCTTCTGGCGGTTCTCTTCAGCCGGGTGGCCTCGGCTGTTTCGCCGC
TGTCGAACAGCAGGGCTCCGATCAGGTTCTTCTTGATGCTGTGCCGGTCGGTGTTGCCCAGCACCTTGAA
TTTCTTGCTGGGCACCTTGTACTCGTCGGTGATCACGGCCCAGCCCACAGAGTTGGTGCCGATGGCCAGG
CCGATGCTGTACTTCTTGTCTGACCCCCCGCTGCTGCCCCCGCTGCTTTCAGGTGTTGCGCTCTCGCTTG
TGCCAGGTGTCTCAGAGCCAGAGGAGCCTCCGCTAGATCCTCCGGAGTTGATGGAGCTCTGGGCCTTCTT
CTGAGCATTGAACACCTGTCTAGGTTCCCGGTAGAAATCGCACAGCAGGGCGGCACATTCATCTGCCAGG
ATTCCCTCGGTAATTTCGACGCGGTGATTCATGCCGGGGTAGTTCAGCACGTTCATCAGGGAGCCTGCGG
CGCCTCTTTTGCTGTTCCTCACGCCAAACACCACGCGGCCGATCCTAGAGTGGATCATGGCGCCGGCGCA
CATCACGCAAGGCTCGAATGTCACGTACAGGGTGGCGTCAATCAGTCTGTAGTTCTGCATGACCAGGCCG
CCCTGTCTCAGGGCCATAATTTCGGCATGGGCTGTTGGGTCGTGCAGGCCGATGGCTCTGTTCCAGCCCT
CGCCGATCACTCTATTGTTCAGCACCAGCACGGCTCCCACAGGCACCTCCCTCTCATCGCGTGCCCTCTT
GGCCAGGGTCAGGGCATGTCTCATCCAGTACTCGTGGGAAAACTCCACCTCAGAGACTTTCCGCTTCTTC
TTTGGTGACTCGAACTCGCTTCCGTCGGCTGTCCGTTTCATGGTGGCGGCTCTCCCTATAGTGAGTCGTA
TTAGCGGCCGCGGATCTCTAGCGGATCTGACGGTTCACTAAACCAGCTCTGCTTATATAGACCTCCCACC
GTACACGCCTACCGCCCATTTGCGTCAATGGGGCGGAGTTGTTACGACATTTTGGAAAGTCCCGTTGATT
TTGGTGCCAAAACAAACTCCCATTGACGTCAATGGGGTGGAGACTTGGAAATCCCCGTGAGTCAAACCGC
TATCCACGCCCATTGATGTACTGCCAAAACCGCATCACCATGGTAATAGCGATGACTAATACGTAGATGT
ACTGCCAAGTAGGAAAGTCCCATAAGGTCATGTACTGGGCATAATGCCAGGCGGGCCATTTACCGTCATT
GACGTCAATAGGGGGCGTACTTGGCATATGATACACTTGATGTACTGCCAAGTGGGCAGTTTACCGTAAA
TACTCCACCCATTGACGTCAATGGAAAGTCCCTATTGGCGTTACTATGGGAACATACGTCATTATTGACG
TCAATGGGCGGGGGTCGTTGGGCGGTCAGCCAGGCGGGCCATTTACCGTAAGTTATGTAACGCGGAACTC
CATATATGGGCTATGAACTAATGACCCCGTAATTGATTACTATTAATAACTAGTCAATAATCAATGTCAA
CGCGTATATCTGGCCCGTACATCGCGAAGCAGCGCAAAACGCCTAACCCTAAGCAGATTCTTCATGCAAT
TGTCGGTCAAGCCTTGCCTTGTTGTAGCTTAAATTTTGCTCGCGCACTACTCAGCGACCTCCAACACACA
AGCAGGGAGCAGATACTGGCTTAACTATGCGGCATCAGAGCAGATTGTACTGAGAGTCGACCCTAGGGGA
TCGGGAGATCGATCTCCCGATCCGTCGACGTCAGGTGGCACTTTTCGGGGAAATGTGCGCGGAACCCCTA
TTTGTTTATTTTTCTAAATACATTCAAATATGTATCCGCTCATGAGACAATAACCCTGATAAATGCTTCA
ATAATATTGAAAAAGGAAGAGTATGAGTATTCAACATTTCCGTGTCGCCCTTATTCCCTTTTTTGCGGCA
TTTTGCCTTCCTGTTTTTGCTCACCCAGAAACGCTGGTGAAAGTAAAAGATGCTGAAGATCAGTTGGGTG
CACGAGTGGGTTACATCGAACTGGATCTCAACAGCGGTAAGATCCTTGAGAGTTTTCGCCCCGAAGAACG
TTTTCCAATGATGAGCACTTTTAAAGTTCTGCTATGTGGCGCGGTATTATCCCGTATTGACGCCGGGCAA
GAGCAACTCGGTCGCCGCATACACTATTCTCAGAATGACTTGGTTGAGTACTCACCAGTCACAGAAAAGC
ATCTTACGGATGGCATGACAGTAAGAGAATTATGCAGTGCTGCCATAACCATGAGTGATAACACTGCGGC
CAACTTACTTCTGACAACGATCGGAGGACCGAAGGAGCTAACCGCTTTTTTGCACAACATGGGGGATCAT
GTAACTCGCCTTGATCGTTGGGAACCGGAGCTGAATGAAGCCATACCAAACGACGAGCGTGACACCACGA
TGCCTGTAGCAATGGCAACAACGTTGCGCAAACTATTAACTGGCGAACTACTTACTCTAGCTTCCCGGCA
ACAATTAATAGACTGGATGGAGGCGGATAAAGTTGCAGGACCACTTCTGCGCTCGGCCCTTCCGGCTGGC
TGGTTTATTGCTGATAAATCTGGAGCCGGTGAGCGTGGGTCTCGCGGTATCATTGCAGCACTGGGGCCAG
ATGGTAAGCCCTCCCGTATCGTAGTTATCTACACGACGGGGAGTCAGGCAACTATGGATGAACGAAATAG
ACAGATCGCTGAGATAGGTGCCTCACTGATTAAGCATTGGTAACTGTCAGACCAAGTTTACTCATATATA
CTTTAGATTGATTTAAAACTTCATTTTTAATTTAAAAGGATCTAGGTGAAGATCCTTTTTGATAATCTCA
TGACCAAAATCCCTTAACGTGAGTTTTCGTTCCACTGAGTGTCAGACCCCGTAGAAAAGATCAAAGGATC
TTC
